Addgene plasmid #204673: UCK2_Deletion_gRNA_2
Purpose: Dual gRNA plasmid for UCK2 deletion
Depositing lab: Jason Sheltzer. Depositing organization: Yale University. Publication: Oncogene-like addiction to aneuploidy in human cancers. Girish V, Lakhani AA, Thompson SL, Scaduto CM, Brown LM, Hagenson RA, Sausville EL, Mendelson BE, Kandikuppa PK, Lukow DA, Yuan ML, Stevens EC, Lee SN, Schukken KM, Akalu SM, Vasudevan A, Zou C, Salovska B, Li W, Smith JC, Taylor AM, Martienssen RA, Liu Y, Sun R, Sheltzer JM. Science. 2023 Jul 6:eadg4521. doi: 10.1126/science.adg4521. PubMed 37410869.
Backbone
  Vector backbone: LentiV_sgRNA_Cas9_GFP
  Vector type: Lentiviral
  Selectable markers: EGFP
Growth in bacteria
  Bacterial resistance: Ampicillin, 100 μg/mL
  Growth temperature: 37°C
  Growth strain: NEB Stable
  Copy number: Unknown
Gene/Insert
  Gene/Insert name: uridine-cytidine kinase 2
  gRNA/shRNA sequence: CTTCACTAGAGAGTCGCACG ; GTAGAACATCCACTAGACCA
  Species: H. sapiens (human)
  Entrez Gene: UCK2 (a.k.a. TSA903, UK, UMPK)
  Promoter: U6
  Cloning method: Unknown
  Sequencing primers: 5′ Unknown
Terms and licenses: Academic/Nonprofit Terms; Industry Terms: Not Available to Industry
How to cite: UCK2_Deletion_gRNA_2 was a gift from Jason Sheltzer (Addgene plasmid # 204673 ; http://n2t.net/addgene:204673 ; RRID:Addgene_204673)
