[The description below was written by a language model from this plasmid's Addgene catalogue record and pLannotate feature annotations shown in this document.]
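Description:
UCK2_Deletion_gRNA_2 is an all-in-one lentiviral CRISPR plasmid built on the LentiV_sgRNA_Cas9_GFP backbone. It carries two guide RNAs against human UCK2 (uridine-cytidine kinase 2) so that paired cuts can delete the intervening part of the locus. In bacteria it is maintained by a high-copy ColE1/pUC-type origin and selected with ampicillin through the AmpR (β-lactamase) gene. An f1 origin, an SV40 origin and remnants of a lac/lacZα cloning region with T3 and T7 promoters are also annotated in the backbone.

The transfer cassette has a third-generation, self-inactivating layout. An RSV promoter drives a truncated HIV-1 5' LTR, followed by the Ψ packaging signal with a gag fragment, the RRE for Rev-dependent export, a cPPT/CTS, a WPRE and a ΔU3 3' LTR with a downstream SV40 poly(A) signal. The guide region lies upstream of the cPPT, in the reverse orientation relative to the viral genome. A human U6 Pol III promoter is annotated there along with two S. pyogenes tracrRNA scaffold fragments, consistent with two sgRNA units. Only one U6 promoter was detected, however, and the record does not state what drives the second guide.

Downstream, an EF-1α core promoter drives S. pyogenes Cas9, which is annotated as contiguous N- and C-terminal portions forming a full-length coding sequence. EGFP follows Cas9, but the element linking the two is not annotated. EGFP is the listed selectable marker, so transduced mammalian cells can be identified or sorted by fluorescence rather than by drug selection. The stated purpose is UCK2 deletion in human cells, and the associated study concerns aneuploidy addiction in human cancers.
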