Features (pLannotate 1.2.2; 29 found; start..end, strand, type, name):
    928..1516    +  rep_origin     ori: high-copy-number ColE1/pMB1/pBR322/pUC origin of replication
   1699..1791    +  CDS            lacI (fragment): lac repressor; lacI; The lac repressor binds to the lac operator to inhibit transcription in E. coli. This inhibition can be relieved by adding lactose or isopropyl-β-D-thiogalactopyranoside (IPTG).
   1804..1825    +  protein_bind   CAP binding site: CAP binding activates transcription in the presence of cAMP. E. coli catabolite activator protein
   1840..1870    +  promoter       lac promoter: promoter for the E. coli lac operon
   1874..1896    +  protein_bind   lac operator (fragment): The lac repressor binds to the lac operator to inhibit transcription in E. coli. This inhibition can be relieved by adding lactose or isopropyl-β-D-thiogalactopyranoside (IPTG). lac repressor encoded by lacI
   1939..1957    +  promoter       T3 promoter: promoter for bacteriophage T3 RNA polymerase
   1985..2211    +  promoter       RSV promoter: Rous sarcoma virus enhancer/promoter
   2212..2392    +  LTR            5' LTR (truncated): truncated 5' long terminal repeat (LTR) from HIV-1
   2439..2564    +  misc_feature   HIV-1 Ψ: packaging signal of human immunodeficiency virus type 1
   2548..2911    +  CDS            HIV-1 gag (fragment): gag protein from human immunodeficiency virus 1; gag
   3057..3290    +  misc_feature   RRE: The Rev response element (RRE) of HIV-1 allows for Rev-dependent mRNA export from the nucleus to the cytoplasm.
   3386..3429    -  misc_RNA       tracrRNA (fragment): trans-activating CRISPR RNA for the Streptococcus pyogenes CRISPR/Cas9 system
   3801..3839    -  misc_RNA       tracrRNA (fragment): trans-activating CRISPR RNA for the Streptococcus pyogenes CRISPR/Cas9 system
   3892..4132    -  promoter       U6 promoter: RNA polymerase III promoter for human U6 snRNA
   4139..4256    +  misc_feature   cPPT/CTS: central polypurine tract and central termination sequence of HIV-1
   4325..4536    +  promoter       EF-1α core promoter: core promoter for human elongation factor EF-1α
   4640..6241    +  CDS            Cas9(N): N-terminal portion of Streptococcus pyogenes Cas9 (Zetsche et al., 2015)
   6242..8740    +  CDS            Cas9(C): C-terminal portion of Streptococcus pyogenes Cas9 (Zetsche et al., 2015)
   8861..9577    +  CDS            EGFP: EGFP is a basic (constitutively fluorescent) green fluorescent protein published in 1996, derived from Aequorea victoria. It is reported to be a rapidly-maturing weak dimer with moderate acid sensitivity.
   9596..10184   +  misc_feature   WPRE: woodchuck hepatitis virus posttranscriptional regulatory element
  10235..10254   +  misc_feature   cPPT/CTS (fragment): central polypurine tract and central termination sequence of HIV-1
  10256..10489   +  LTR            3' LTR (ΔU3): self-inactivating 3' long terminal repeat (LTR) from HIV-1
  10567..10688   +  polyA_signal   SV40 poly(A) signal: SV40 polyadenylation signal
  10728..10863   +  rep_origin     SV40 ori: SV40 origin of replication
  10884..10902   -  promoter       T7 promoter: promoter for bacteriophage T7 RNA polymerase
  10910..11065   +  CDS            lacZα (fragment): LacZα fragment of β-galactosidase; lacZ fragment
  11070..11498   +  rep_origin     f1 ori (sequence partly withheld): f1 bacteriophage origin of replication; arrow indicates direction of (+) strand synthesis
  11551..11655   +  promoter       AmpR promoter: bla
  11656..757     +  CDS            AmpR (across the origin): β-lactamase; bla; confers resistance to ampicillin, carbenicillin, and related antibiotics
>Addgene plasmid #204673 | UCK2_Deletion_gRNA_2 | addgene full sequence | sequence record 404975 | Addgene NGS Result
AGATCAGTTGGGTGCACGAGTGGGTTACATCGAACTGGATCTCAACAGCGGTAAGATCCTTGAGAGTTTT
CGCCCCGAAGAACGTTTTCCAATGATGAGCACTTTTAAAGTTCTGCTATGTGGCGCGGTATTATCCCGTA
TTGACGCCGGGCAAGAGCAACTCGGTCGCCGCATACACTATTCTCAGAATGACTTGGTTGAGTACTCACC
AGTCACAGAAAAGCATCTTACGGATGGCATGACAGTAAGAGAATTATGCAGTGCTGCCATAACCATGAGT
GATAACACTGCGGCCAACTTACTTCTGACAACGATCGGAGGACCGAAGGAGCTAACCGCTTTTTTGCACA
ACATGGGGGATCATGTAACTCGCCTTGATCGTTGGGAACCGGAGCTGAATGAAGCCATACCAAACGACGA
GCGTGACACCACGATGCCTGTAGCAATGGCAACAACGTTGCGCAAACTATTAACTGGCGAACTACTTACT
CTAGCTTCCCGGCAACAATTAATAGACTGGATGGAGGCGGATAAAGTTGCAGGACCACTTCTGCGCTCGG
CCCTTCCGGCTGGCTGGTTTATTGCTGATAAATCTGGAGCCGGTGAGCGTGGGTCTCGCGGTATCATTGC
AGCACTGGGGCCAGATGGTAAGCCCTCCCGTATCGTAGTTATCTACACGACGGGGAGTCAGGCAACTATG
GATGAACGAAATAGACAGATCGCTGAGATAGGTGCCTCACTGATTAAGCATTGGTAACTGTCAGACCAAG
TTTACTCATATATACTTTAGATTGATTTAAAACTTCATTTTTAATTTAAAAGGATCTAGGTGAAGATCCT
TTTTGATAATCTCATGACCAAAATCCCTTAACGTGAGTTTTCGTTCCACTGAGCGTCAGACCCCGTAGAA
AAGATCAAAGGATCTTCTTGAGATCCTTTTTTTCTGCGCGTAATCTGCTGCTTGCAAACAAAAAAACCAC
CGCTACCAGCGGTGGTTTGTTTGCCGGATCAAGAGCTACCAACTCTTTTTCCGAAGGTAACTGGCTTCAG
CAGAGCGCAGATACCAAATACTGTTCTTCTAGTGTAGCCGTAGTTAGGCCACCACTTCAAGAACTCTGTA
GCACCGCCTACATACCTCGCTCTGCTAATCCTGTTACCAGTGGCTGCTGCCAGTGGCGATAAGTCGTGTC
TTACCGGGTTGGACTCAAGACGATAGTTACCGGATAAGGCGCAGCGGTCGGGCTGAACGGGGGGTTCGTG
CACACAGCCCAGCTTGGAGCGAACGACCTACACCGAACTGAGATACCTACAGCGTGAGCTATGAGAAAGC
GCCACGCTTCCCGAAGGGAGAAAGGCGGACAGGTATCCGGTAAGCGGCAGGGTCGGAACAGGAGAGCGCA
CGAGGGAGCTTCCAGGGGGAAACGCCTGGTATCTTTATAGTCCTGTCGGGTTTCGCCACCTCTGACTTGA
GCGTCGATTTTTGTGATGCTCGTCAGGGGGGCGGAGCCTATGGAAAAACGCCAGCAACGCGGCCTTTTTA
CGGTTCCTGGCCTTTTGCTGGCCTTTTGCTCACATGTTCTTTCCTGCGTTATCCCCTGATTCTGTGGATA
ACCGTATTACCGCCTTTGAGTGAGCTGATACCGCTCGCCGCAGCCGAACGACCGAGCGCAGCGAGTCAGT
GAGCGAGGAAGCGGAAGAGCGCCCAATACGCAAACCGCCTCTCCCCGCGCGTTGGCCGATTCATTAATGC
AGCTGGCACGACAGGTTTCCCGACTGGAAAGCGGGCAGTGAGCGCAACGCAATTAATGTGAGTTAGCTCA
CTCATTAGGCACCCCAGGCTTTACACTTTATGCTTCCGGCTCGTATGTTGTGTGGAATTGTGAGCGGATA
ACAATTTCACACAGGAAACAGCTATGACCATGATTACGCCAAGCGCGCAATTAACCCTCACTAAAGGGAA
CAAAAGCTGGAGCTGCAAGCTTAATGTAGTCTTATGCAATACTCTTGTAGTCTTGCAACATGGTAACGAT
GAGTTAGCAACATGCCTTACAAGGAGAGAAAAAGCACCGTGCATGCCGATTGGTGGAAGTAAGGTGGTAC
GATCGTGCCTTATTAGGAAGGCAACAGACGGGTCTGACATGGATTGGACGAACCACTGAATTGCCGCATT
GCAGAGATATTGTATTTAAGTGCCTAGCTCGATACATAAACGGGTCTCTCTGGTTAGACCAGATCTGAGC
CTGGGAGCTCTCTGGCTAACTAGGGAACCCACTGCTTAAGCCTCAATAAAGCTTGCCTTGAGTGCTTCAA
GTAGTGTGTGCCCGTCTGTTGTGTGACTCTGGTAACTAGAGATCCCTCAGACCCTTTTAGTCAGTGTGGA
AAATCTCTAGCAGTGGCGCCCGAACAGGGACTTGAAAGCGAAAGGGAAACCAGAGGAGCTCTCTCGACGC
AGGACTCGGCTTGCTGAAGCGCGCACGGCAAGAGGCGAGGGGCGGCGACTGGTGAGTACGCCAAAAATTT
TGACTAGCGGAGGCTAGAAGGAGAGAGATGGGTGCGAGAGCGTCAGTATTAAGCGGGGGAGAATTAGATC
GCGATGGGAAAAAATTCGGTTAAGGCCAGGGGGAAAGAAAAAATATAAATTAAAACATATAGTATGGGCA
AGCAGGGAGCTAGAACGATTCGCAGTTAATCCTGGCCTGTTAGAAACATCAGAAGGCTGTAGACAAATAC
TGGGACAGCTACAACCATCCCTTCAGACAGGATCAGAAGAACTTAGATCATTATATAATACAGTAGCAAC
CCTCTATTGTGTGCATCAAAGGATAGAGATAAAAGACACCAAGGAAGCTTTAGACAAGATAGAGGAAGAG
CAAAACAAAAGTAAGACCACCGCACAGCAAGCGGCCGCTGATCTTCAGACCTGGAGGAGGAGATATGAGG
GACAATTGGAGAAGTGAATTATATAAATATAAAGTAGTAAAAATTGAACCATTAGGAGTAGCACCCACCA
AGGCAAAGAGAAGAGTGGTGCAGAGAGAAAAAAGAGCAGTGGGAATAGGAGCTTTGTTCCTTGGGTTCTT
GGGAGCAGCAGGAAGCACTATGGGCGCAGCGTCAATGACGCTGACGGTACAGGCCAGACAATTATTGTCT
GGTATAGTGCAGCAGCAGAACAATTTGCTGAGGGCTATTGAGGCGCAACAGCATCTGTTGCAACTCACAG
TCTGGGGCATCAAGCAGCTCCAGGCAAGAATCCTGGCTGTGGAAAGATACCTAAAGGATCAACAGCTCCT
GGGGATTTGGGGTTGCTCTGGAAAACTCGCCATTTGTCTCAAGATCTAGAATTCAAAAAAAGCACCGACT
CGGTGCCACTTTGCTGTTTCCAGCAAAGTTGATAACGGACTAGCCTTATTTAAACTTGCTATGCTGTTTC
CAGCATAGCTCTTAAACTGGTCTAGTGGATGTTCTACCGATAAACATGGCCTCTCAAGAACTATATAAAG
CTAAGAATAGAAAAAATTTTACAGTTATGGTGACTAAACTGTAACCCTTTTTTAAGTTTCAAAGTATATA
ATAAGTTATGACCTTTTGTACCACACACATTATCATCATATAGTTTGATTAGGGCTAAGTTTAATAGTCT
CCATAACCTTATTACATCATATATGCAAATGAAGGGAACCATGGGAAATTGGCCCTAGGCCCGCCCGACC
TCTGCGCGTCTGTCTAGTGGACTGCGCGGGCAGACAAGCTCGGTCACGCAAAAAAAGCACCGACTCGGTG
CCACTTTGCTGTTTCCAGCAAAGTTGATAACGGACTAGCCTTATTTCAACTTGCTATGCACTCTTGTGCA
TAGCTCTGAAACCGTGCGACTCTCTAGTGAAGCGGTGTTTCGTCCTTTCCACAAGATATATAAAGCCAAG
AAATCGAAATACTTTCAAGTTACGGTAAGCATATGATAGTCCATTTTAAAACATAATTTTAAAACTGCAA
ACTACCCAAGAAATTATTACTTTCTACGTCACGTATTTTGTACTAATATCTTTGTGTTTACAGTCAAATT
AATTCTAATTATCTCTCTAACAGCCTTGTATCGTATATGCAAATATGAAGGAATCATGGGAAATAGGCCC
TCCCACAATTTTAAAAGAAAAGGGGGGATTGGGGGGTACAGTGCAGGGGAAAGAATAGTAGACATAATAG
CAACAGACATACAAACTAAAGAATTACAAAAACAAATTACAAAAATTCAAAATTTTCGGGTTTATTACAG
GGACAGCAGAGATCCACTTTGGCGCCGGCTCGAGTGGCTCCGGTGCCCGTCAGTGGGCAGAGCGCACATC
GCCCACAGTCCCCGAGAAGTTGGGGGGAGGGGTCGGCAATTGAACCGGTGCCTAGAGAAGGTGGCGCGGG
GTAAACTGGGAAAGTGATGTCGTGTACTGGCTCCGCCTTTTTCCCGAGGGTGGGGGAGAACCGTATATAA
GTGCAGTAGTCGCCGTGAACGTTCTTTTTCGCAACGGGTTTGCCGCCAGAACACAGGTGTCGTGACGCGG
GATCCGCCACCATGGATTACAAAGACGATGACGATAAGATGGCCCCAAAGAAGAAGCGGAAGGTCGGTAT
CCACGGAGTCCCAGCAGCCGACAAGAAGTACAGCATCGGCCTGGACATCGGCACCAACTCTGTGGGCTGG
GCCGTGATCACCGACGAGTACAAGGTGCCCAGCAAGAAATTCAAGGTGCTGGGCAACACCGACCGGCACA
GCATCAAGAAGAACCTGATCGGAGCCCTGCTGTTCGACAGCGGCGAAACAGCCGAGGCCACCCGGCTGAA
GAGAACCGCCAGAAGAAGATACACCAGACGGAAGAACCGGATCTGCTATCTGCAAGAGATCTTCAGCAAC
GAGATGGCCAAGGTGGACGACAGCTTCTTCCACAGACTGGAAGAGTCCTTCCTGGTGGAAGAGGATAAGA
AGCACGAGCGGCACCCCATCTTCGGCAACATCGTGGACGAGGTGGCCTACCACGAGAAGTACCCCACCAT
CTACCACCTGAGAAAGAAACTGGTGGACAGCACCGACAAGGCCGACCTGCGGCTGATCTATCTGGCCCTG
GCCCACATGATCAAGTTCCGGGGCCACTTCCTGATCGAGGGCGACCTGAACCCCGACAACAGCGACGTGG
ACAAGCTGTTCATCCAGCTGGTGCAGACCTACAACCAGCTGTTCGAGGAAAACCCCATCAACGCCAGCGG
CGTGGACGCCAAGGCCATCCTGTCTGCCAGACTGAGCAAGAGCAGACGGCTGGAAAATCTGATCGCCCAG
CTGCCCGGCGAGAAGAAGAATGGCCTGTTCGGAAACCTGATTGCCCTGAGCCTGGGCCTGACCCCCAACT
TCAAGAGCAACTTCGACCTGGCCGAGGATGCCAAACTGCAGCTGAGCAAGGACACCTACGACGACGACCT
GGACAACCTGCTGGCCCAGATCGGCGACCAGTACGCCGACCTGTTTCTGGCCGCCAAGAACCTGTCCGAC
GCCATCCTGCTGAGCGACATCCTGAGAGTGAACACCGAGATCACCAAGGCCCCCCTGAGCGCCTCTATGA
TCAAGAGATACGACGAGCACCACCAGGACCTGACCCTGCTGAAAGCTCTCGTGCGGCAGCAGCTGCCTGA
GAAGTACAAAGAGATTTTCTTCGACCAGAGCAAGAACGGCTACGCCGGCTACATTGACGGCGGAGCCAGC
CAGGAAGAGTTCTACAAGTTCATCAAGCCCATCCTGGAAAAGATGGACGGCACCGAGGAACTGCTCGTGA
AGCTGAACAGAGAGGACCTGCTGCGGAAGCAGCGGACCTTCGACAACGGCAGCATCCCCCACCAGATCCA
CCTGGGAGAGCTGCACGCCATTCTGCGGCGGCAGGAAGATTTTTACCCATTCCTGAAGGACAACCGGGAA
AAGATCGAGAAGATCCTGACCTTCCGCATCCCCTACTACGTGGGCCCTCTGGCCAGGGGAAACAGCAGAT
TCGCCTGGATGACCAGAAAGAGCGAGGAAACCATCACCCCCTGGAACTTCGAGGAAGTGGTGGACAAGGG
CGCTTCCGCCCAGAGCTTCATCGAGCGGATGACCAACTTCGATAAGAACCTGCCCAACGAGAAGGTGCTG
CCCAAGCACAGCCTGCTGTACGAGTACTTCACCGTGTATAACGAGCTGACCAAAGTGAAATACGTGACCG
AGGGAATGAGAAAGCCCGCCTTCCTGAGCGGCGAGCAGAAAAAGGCCATCGTGGACCTGCTGTTCAAGAC
CAACCGGAAAGTGACCGTGAAGCAGCTGAAAGAGGACTACTTCAAGAAAATCGAGTGCTTCGACTCCGTG
GAAATCTCCGGCGTGGAAGATCGGTTCAACGCCTCCCTGGGCACATACCACGATCTGCTGAAAATTATCA
AGGACAAGGACTTCCTGGACAATGAGGAAAACGAGGACATTCTGGAAGATATCGTGCTGACCCTGACACT
GTTTGAGGACAGAGAGATGATCGAGGAACGGCTGAAAACCTATGCCCACCTGTTCGACGACAAAGTGATG
AAGCAGCTGAAGCGGCGGAGATACACCGGCTGGGGCAGGCTGAGCCGGAAGCTGATCAACGGCATCCGGG
ACAAGCAGTCCGGCAAGACAATCCTGGATTTCCTGAAGTCCGACGGCTTCGCCAACAGAAACTTCATGCA
GCTGATCCACGACGACAGCCTGACCTTTAAAGAGGACATCCAGAAAGCCCAGGTGTCCGGCCAGGGCGAT
AGCCTGCACGAGCACATTGCCAATCTGGCCGGCAGCCCCGCCATTAAGAAGGGCATCCTGCAGACAGTGA
AGGTGGTGGACGAGCTCGTGAAAGTGATGGGCCGGCACAAGCCCGAGAACATCGTGATCGAAATGGCCAG
AGAGAACCAGACCACCCAGAAGGGACAGAAGAACAGCCGCGAGAGAATGAAGCGGATCGAAGAGGGCATC
AAAGAGCTGGGCAGCCAGATCCTGAAAGAACACCCCGTGGAAAACACCCAGCTGCAGAACGAGAAGCTGT
ACCTGTACTACCTGCAGAATGGGCGGGATATGTACGTGGACCAGGAACTGGACATCAACCGGCTGTCCGA
CTACGATGTGGACCATATCGTGCCTCAGAGCTTTCTGAAGGACGACTCCATCGACAACAAGGTGCTGACC
AGAAGCGACAAGAACCGGGGCAAGAGCGACAACGTGCCCTCCGAAGAGGTCGTGAAGAAGATGAAGAACT
ACTGGCGGCAGCTGCTGAACGCCAAGCTGATTACCCAGAGAAAGTTCGACAATCTGACCAAGGCCGAGAG
AGGCGGCCTGAGCGAACTGGATAAGGCCGGCTTCATCAAGAGACAGCTGGTGGAAACCCGGCAGATCACA
AAGCACGTGGCACAGATCCTGGACTCCCGGATGAACACTAAGTACGACGAGAATGACAAGCTGATCCGGG
AAGTGAAAGTGATCACCCTGAAGTCCAAGCTGGTGTCCGATTTCCGGAAGGATTTCCAGTTTTACAAAGT
GCGCGAGATCAACAACTACCACCACGCCCACGACGCCTACCTGAACGCCGTCGTGGGAACCGCCCTGATC
AAAAAGTACCCTAAGCTGGAAAGCGAGTTCGTGTACGGCGACTACAAGGTGTACGACGTGCGGAAGATGA
TCGCCAAGAGCGAGCAGGAAATCGGCAAGGCTACCGCCAAGTACTTCTTCTACAGCAACATCATGAACTT
TTTCAAGACCGAGATTACCCTGGCCAACGGCGAGATCCGGAAGCGGCCTCTGATCGAGACAAACGGCGAA
ACCGGGGAGATCGTGTGGGATAAGGGCCGGGATTTTGCCACCGTGCGGAAAGTGCTGAGCATGCCCCAAG
TGAATATCGTGAAAAAGACCGAGGTGCAGACAGGCGGCTTCAGCAAAGAGTCTATCCTGCCCAAGAGGAA
CAGCGATAAGCTGATCGCCAGAAAGAAGGACTGGGACCCTAAGAAGTACGGCGGCTTCGACAGCCCCACC
GTGGCCTATTCTGTGCTGGTGGTGGCCAAAGTGGAAAAGGGCAAGTCCAAGAAACTGAAGAGTGTGAAAG
AGCTGCTGGGGATCACCATCATGGAAAGAAGCAGCTTCGAGAAGAATCCCATCGACTTTCTGGAAGCCAA
GGGCTACAAAGAAGTGAAAAAGGACCTGATCATCAAGCTGCCTAAGTACTCCCTGTTCGAGCTGGAAAAC
GGCCGGAAGAGAATGCTGGCCTCTGCCGGCGAACTGCAGAAGGGAAACGAACTGGCCCTGCCCTCCAAAT
ATGTGAACTTCCTGTACCTGGCCAGCCACTATGAGAAGCTGAAGGGCTCCCCCGAGGATAATGAGCAGAA
ACAGCTGTTTGTGGAACAGCACAAGCACTACCTGGACGAGATCATCGAGCAGATCAGCGAGTTCTCCAAG
AGAGTGATCCTGGCCGACGCTAATCTGGACAAAGTGCTGTCCGCCTACAACAAGCACCGGGATAAGCCCA
TCAGAGAGCAGGCCGAGAATATCATCCACCTGTTTACCCTGACCAATCTGGGAGCCCCTGCCGCCTTCAA
GTACTTTGACACCACCATCGACCGGAAGAGGTACACCAGCACCAAAGAGGTGCTGGACGCCACCCTGATC
CACCAGAGCATCACCGGCCTGTACGAGACACGGATCGACCTGTCTCAGCTGGGAGGCGACAAGCGTCCTG
CTGCTACTAAGAAAGCTGGTCAAGCTAAGAAAAAGAAAGCTAGCGGCAGCGGCGCCACCAACTTCAGCCT
GCTGAAGCAGGCCGGCGACGTGGAGGAGAACCCCGGCCCCATGGTGAGCAAGGGCGAGGAGCTGTTCACC
GGGGTGGTGCCCATCCTGGTCGAGCTGGACGGCGACGTAAACGGCCACAAGTTCAGCGTGTCCGGCGAGG
GCGAGGGCGATGCCACCTACGGCAAGCTGACCCTGAAGTTCATCTGCACCACCGGCAAGCTGCCCGTGCC
CTGGCCCACCCTCGTGACCACCCTGACCTACGGCGTGCAGTGCTTCAGCCGCTACCCCGACCACATGAAG
CAGCACGACTTCTTCAAGTCCGCCATGCCCGAAGGCTACGTCCAGGAGCGCACCATCTTCTTCAAGGACG
ACGGCAACTACAAGACCCGCGCCGAGGTGAAGTTCGAGGGCGACACCCTGGTGAACCGCATCGAGCTGAA
GGGCATCGACTTCAAGGAGGACGGCAACATCCTGGGGCACAAGCTGGAGTACAACTACAACAGCCACAAC
GTCTATATCATGGCCGACAAGCAGAAGAACGGCATCAAGGTGAACTTCAAGATCCGCCACAACATCGAGG
ACGGCAGCGTGCAGCTCGCCGACCACTACCAGCAGAACACCCCCATCGGCGACGGCCCCGTGCTGCTGCC
CGACAACCACTACCTGAGCACCCAGTCCGCCCTGAGCAAAGACCCCAACGAGAAGCGCGATCACATGGTC
CTGCTGGAGTTCGTGACCGCCGCCGGGATCACTCTCGGCATGGACGAGCTGTACAAGTAGACGCGTTAAG
TCGACAATCAACCTCTGGATTACAAAATTTGTGAAAGATTGACTGGTATTCTTAACTATGTTGCTCCTTT
TACGCTATGTGGATACGCTGCTTTAATGCCTTTGTATCATGCTATTGCTTCCCGTATGGCTTTCATTTTC
TCCTCCTTGTATAAATCCTGGTTGCTGTCTCTTTATGAGGAGTTGTGGCCCGTTGTCAGGCAACGTGGCG
TGGTGTGCACTGTGTTTGCTGACGCAACCCCCACTGGTTGGGGCATTGCCACCACCTGTCAGCTCCTTTC
CGGGACTTTCGCTTTCCCCCTCCCTATTGCCACGGCGGAACTCATCGCCGCCTGCCTTGCCCGCTGCTGG
ACAGGGGCTCGGCTGTTGGGCACTGACAATTCCGTGGTGTTGTCGGGGAAATCATCGTCCTTTCCTTGGC
TGCTCGCCTGTGTTGCCACCTGGATTCTGCGCGGGACGTCCTTCTGCTACGTCCCTTCGGCCCTCAATCC
AGCGGACCTTCCTTCCCGCGGCCTGCTGCCGGCTCTGCGGCCTCTTCCGCGTCTTCGCCTTCGCCCTCAG
ACGAGTCGGATCTCCCTTTGGGCCGCCTCCCCGCGTCGACTTTAAGACCAATGACTTACAAGGCAGCTGT
AGATCTTAGCCACTTTTTAAAAGAAAAGGGGGGACTGGAAGGGCTAATTCACTCCCAACGAAGACAAGAT
CTGCTTTTTGCTTGTACTGGGTCTCTCTGGTTAGACCAGATCTGAGCCTGGGAGCTCTCTGGCTAACTAG
GGAACCCACTGCTTAAGCCTCAATAAAGCTTGCCTTGAGTGCTTCAAGTAGTGTGTGCCCGTCTGTTGTG
TGACTCTGGTAACTAGAGATCCCTCAGACCCTTTTAGTCAGTGTGGAAAATCTCTAGCAGTACGTATAGT
AGTTCATGTCATCTTATTATTCAGTATTTATAACTTGCAAAGAAATGAATATCAGAGAGTGAGAGGAACT
TGTTTATTGCAGCTTATAATGGTTACAAATAAAGCAATAGCATCACAAATTTCACAAATAAAGCATTTTT
TTCACTGCATTCTAGTTGTGGTTTGTCCAAACTCATCAATGTATCTTATCATGTCTGGCTCTAGCTATCC
CGCCCCTAACTCCGCCCATCCCGCCCCTAACTCCGCCCAGTTCCGCCCATTCTCCGCCCCATGGCTGACT
AATTTTTTTTATTTATGCAGAGGCCGAGGCCGCCTCGGCCTCTGAGCTATTCCAGAAGTAGTGAGGAGGC
TTTTTTGGAGGCCTAGGGACGTACCCAATTCGCCCTATAGTGAGTCGTATTACGCGCGCTCACTGGCCGT
CGTTTTACAACGTCGTGACTGGGAAAACCCTGGCGTTACCCAACTTAATCGCCTTGCAGCACATCCCCCT
TTCGCCAGCTGGCGTAATAGCGAAGAGGCCCGCACCGATCGCCCTTCCCAACAGTTGCGCAGCCTGAATG
GCGAATGGG
[124 nt withheld, positions 11070-11193]
C
[91 nt withheld, positions 11195-11285]
A
[49 nt withheld, positions 11287-11335]
CCTTTGACGTTGGAGTCCACGTTCTTT
[37 nt withheld, positions 11363-11399]
ACCCTATCTCGGTCTATTCTTTTGATTTATAAGGGATTTTGCCGATTTCGGCCTATTGGTTAAAAAATGA
GCTGATTTAACAAAAATTTAACGCGAATTTTAACAAAATATTAACGCTTACAATTTAGGTGGCACTTTTC
GGGGAAATGTGCGCGGAACCCCTATTTGTTTATTTTTCTAAATACATTCAAATATGTATCCGCTCATGAG
ACAATAACCCTGATAAATGCTTCAATAATATTGAAAAAGGAAGAGTATGAGTATTCAACATTTCCGTGTC
GCCCTTATTCCCTTTTTTGCGGCATTTTGCCTTCCTGTTTTTGCTCACCCAGAAACGCTGGTGAAAGTAA
AAGATGCTGA
